Addgene plasmid #12297: pIRESneo-PA-GFP-alpha Tubulin
Depositing lab: Patricia Wadsworth. Depositing organization: University of Massachusetts, Amherst. Publication: Peripheral, non-centrosome-associated microtubules contribute to spindle formation in centrosome-containing cells. Tulu US, Rusan NM, Wadsworth P. Curr Biol. 2003 Oct 28. 13(21):1894-9. 10.1016/j.cub.2003.10.002 PubMed 14588246.
Backbone
  Vector backbone: pIRESneo2
  Backbone manufacturer: Clontech
  Backbone size w/o insert (bp): 5300
  Vector type: Mammalian Expression
  Selectable markers: Neomycin (select with G418)
Growth in bacteria
  Bacterial resistance: Ampicillin, 100 μg/mL
  Growth temperature: 37°C
  Growth strain: DH5alpha
  Copy number: High Copy
Gene/Insert
  Gene/Insert name: alpha Tubulin (alt names: PA-GFP-Tubulin; k-alpha-1)
  Species: H. sapiens (human)
  Insert size (bp): 2100
  Entrez Gene: TUBA1B (a.k.a. K-ALPHA-1)
  Tag / fusion protein: PA-GFP (N terminal on insert)
  Cloning method: Restriction Enzyme; 5′ cloning site NheI (not destroyed); 3′ cloning site BamHI (not destroyed)
  Sequencing primers: 5′ T7
Terms and licenses: Academic/Nonprofit Terms; Industry Terms: Not Available to Industry
Depositor comments: PA-GFP-Tubulin came from the pPA-GFP-alpha Tubulin vector
How to cite: pIRESneo-PA-GFP-alpha Tubulin was a gift from Patricia Wadsworth (Addgene plasmid # 12297 ; http://n2t.net/addgene:12297 ; RRID:Addgene_12297)
