[The description below was written by a language model from this plasmid's Addgene catalogue record and pLannotate feature annotations shown in this document.]
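Description:
pIRESneo-PA-GFP-alpha Tubulin is a mammalian expression plasmid built on the Clontech pIRESneo2 backbone, with a sequenced length of about 7.4 kb. It is maintained in E. coli as a high-copy plasmid through a ColE1/pUC-type origin and an ampicillin resistance gene (β-lactamase under its own promoter). Small remnants of lac regulatory elements, an SV40 fragment and a pBR322 bom fragment are also annotated in the backbone and have no evident role in the construct's function.

The payload is a fusion of photoactivatable GFP (PA-GFP) to the N terminus of human alpha tubulin (TUBA1B, also called k-alpha-1), joined through a short stretch of polylinker sequence and cloned between NheI and BamHI sites. According to the depositor, the fusion was transferred from the pPA-GFP-alpha Tubulin vector. The automated annotation labels the tubulin reading frame by its bovine homologue, presumably because of the high conservation of this protein; the catalogue entry states that the insert is human. Transcription is driven by the CMV immediate early enhancer and promoter, and a T7 promoter lies just upstream of the insert, where it serves as a sequencing primer site. Downstream of the fusion sit a chimeric intron, an EMCV IRES and the neomycin phosphotransferase gene, followed by the bovine growth hormone polyadenylation signal. Because the fusion protein and the G418 resistance marker are translated from a single bicistronic transcript, drug selection favours cells that also express PA-GFP-tubulin, which aids isolation of stable lines.

PA-GFP becomes strongly fluorescent only after illumination with violet light, so marks can be made on chosen microtubule populations and followed over time. The associated publication concerns the contribution of peripheral, non-centrosomal microtubules to spindle formation.
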