Features (pLannotate 1.2.2; 21 found; start..end, strand, type, name):
      1..380     +  enhancer       CMV enhancer: human cytomegalovirus immediate early enhancer
    381..584     +  promoter       CMV promoter: human cytomegalovirus (CMV) immediate early promoter
    580..613     +  LTR            5' LTR (truncated) (fragment): truncated 5' long terminal repeat (LTR) from HIV-1
    629..647     +  promoter       T7 promoter: promoter for bacteriophage T7 RNA polymerase
    715..1431    +  CDS            PA-GFP: PA-GFP is a photoactivatable green fluorescent protein published in 2002, derived from Aequorea victoria.
   1432..1450    +  misc_feature   MCS (fragment): multiple cloning site
   1453..2802    +  CDS            TBA1B_BOVIN: Experimental evidence at protein level: Swiss-Prot protein existence level 1. Tubulin is the major constituent of microtubules. It binds two moles of GTP, one at an exchangeable site on the beta chain and one at a non-exchangeable site on the alpha chain. From Bos taurus (Bovine).
   2880..3109    +  intron         chimeric intron: chimera between introns from adenovirus and immunoglobulin heavy chain genes
   3293..3755    +  misc_feature   IRES: internal ribosome entry site (IRES) of the encephalomyocarditis virus (EMCV)
   3791..4594    +  CDS            NeoR/KanR: aminoglycoside phosphotransferase from Tn5; aph(3')-II (or nptII); confers resistance to neomycin, kanamycin, and G418 (Geneticin®)
   4632..4856    +  polyA_signal   bGH poly(A) signal: bovine growth hormone polyadenylation signal
   4860..4881    +  promoter       SV40 promoter (fragment): SV40 enhancer and early promoter
   4891..4942    +  polyA_signal   SV40 poly(A) signal (fragment): SV40 polyadenylation signal
   5006..5022    -  protein_bind   lac operator: The lac repressor binds to the lac operator to inhibit transcription in E. coli. This inhibition can be relieved by adding lactose or isopropyl-β-D-thiogalactopyranoside (IPTG). lac repressor encoded by lacI
   5030..5060    -  promoter       lac promoter: promoter for the E. coli lac operon
   5075..5096    -  protein_bind   CAP binding site: CAP binding activates transcription in the presence of cAMP. E. coli catabolite activator protein
   5109..5201    -  CDS            lacI (fragment): lac repressor; lacI; The lac repressor binds to the lac operator to inhibit transcription in E. coli. This inhibition can be relieved by adding lactose or isopropyl-β-D-thiogalactopyranoside (IPTG).
   5384..5972    -  rep_origin     ori: high-copy-number ColE1/pMB1/pBR322/pUC origin of replication
   6143..7003    -  CDS            AmpR: β-lactamase; bla; confers resistance to ampicillin, carbenicillin, and related antibiotics
   7004..7108    -  promoter       AmpR promoter: bla
   7167..7219    -  misc_feature   bom (fragment): basis of mobility region from pBR322
>Addgene plasmid #12297 | pIRESneo-PA-GFP-alpha Tubulin | addgene full sequence | sequence record 200125 | Addgene NGS Result
GACATTGATTATTGACTAGTTATTAATAGTAATCAATTACGGGGTCATTAGTTCATAGCCCATATATGGA
GTTCCGCGTTACATAACTTACGGTAAATGGCCCGCCTGGCTGACCGCCCAACGACCCCCGCCCATTGACG
TCAATAATGACGTATGTTCCCATAGTAACGCCAATAGGGACTTTCCATTGACGTCAATGGGTGGAGTATT
TACGGTAAACTGCCCACTTGGCAGTACATCAAGTGTATCATATGCCAAGTACGCCCCCTATTGACGTCAA
TGACGGTAAATGGCCCGCCTGGCATTATGCCCAGTACATGACCTTATGGGACTTTCCTACTTGGCAGTAC
ATCTACGTATTAGTCATCGCTATTACCATGGTGATGCGGTTTTGGCAGTACATCAATGGGCGTGGATAGC
GGTTTGACTCACGGGGATTTCCAAGTCTCCACCCCATTGACGTCAATGGGAGTTTGTTTTGGCACCAAAA
TCAACGGGACTTTCCAAAATGTCGTAACAACTCCGCCCCATTGACGCAAATGGGCGGTAGGCGTGTACGG
TGGGAGGTCTATATAAGCAGAGCTCTCTGGCTAACTAGAGAACCCACTGCTTACTGGCTTATCGAAATTA
ATACGACTCACTATAGGGAGACCCAAGCTTGGTACCGAGCTCGGATCGATATCTGCGGCCTAGCTAGCGC
TACCGGTCGCCACCATGGTGAGCAAGGGCGAGGAGCTGTTCACCGGGGTGGTGCCCATCCTGGTCGAGCT
GGACGGCGACGTAAACGGCCACAAGTTCAGCGTGTCCGGCGAGGGCGAGGGCGATGCCACCTACGGCAAG
CTGACCCTGAAGTTCATCTGCACCACCGGCAAGCTGCCCGTGCCCTGGCCCACCCTCGTGACCACCTTCA
GCTACGGCGTGCAGTGCTTCAGCCGCTACCCCGACCACATGAAGCAGCACGACTTCTTCAAGTCCGCCAT
GCCCGAAGGCTACGTCCAGGAGCGCACCATCTTCTTCAAGGACGACGGCAACTACAAGACCCGCGCCGAG
GTGAAGTTCGAGGGCGACACCCTGGTGAACCGCATCGAGCTGAAGGGCATCGACTTCAAGGAGGACGGCA
ACATCCTGGGGCACAAGCTGGAGTACAACTACAACAGCCACAACGTCTATATCATGGCCGACAAGCAGAA
GAACGGCATCAAGGCCAACTTCAAGATCCGCCACAACATCGAGGACGGCAGCGTGCAGCTCGCCGACCAC
TACCAGCAGAACACCCCCATCGGCGACGGCCCCGTGCTGCTGCCCGACAACCACTACCTGAGCCACCAGT
CCGCCCTGAGCAAAGACCCCAACGAGAAGCGCGATCACATGGTCCTGCTGGAGTTCGTGACCGCCGCCGG
GATCACTCTCGGCATGGACGAGCTGTACAAGTCCGGACTCAGATCTCGAGTGCGTGAGTGCATCTCCATC
CACGTTGGCCAGGCTGGTGTCCAGATTGGCAATGCCTGCTGGGAGCTCTACTGCCTGGAACACGGCATCC
AGCCCGATGGCCAGATGCCAAGTGACAAGACCATTGGGGGAGGAGATGACTCCTTCAACACCTTCTTCAG
TGAGACGGGCGCTGGCAAGCACGTGCCCCGGGCTGTGTTTGTAGACTTGGAACCCACAGTCATTGATGAA
GTTCGCACTGGCACCTACCGCCAGCTCTTCCACCCTGAGCAGCTCATCACAGGCAAGGAAGATGCTGCCA
ATAACTATGCCCGAGGGCACTACACCATTGGCAAGGAGATCATTGACCTTGTGTTGGACCGAATTCGCAA
GCTGGCTGACCAGTGCACCGGTCTTCAGGGCTTCTTGGTTTTCCACAGCTTTGGTGGGGGAACTGGTTCT
GGGTTCACCTCCCTGCTCATGGAACGTCTCTCAGTTGATTATGGCAAGAAGTCCAAGCTGGAGTTCTCCA
TTTACCCAGCACCCCAGGTTTCCACAGCTGTAGTTGAGCCCTACAACTCCATCCTCACCACCCACACCAC
CCTGGAGCACTCTGATTGTGCCTTCATGGTAGACAATGAGGCCATCTATGACATCTGTCGTAGAAACCTC
GATATCGAGCGCCCAACCTACACTAACCTTAACCGCCTTATTAGCCAGATTGTGTCCTCCATCACTGCTT
CCCTGAGATTTGATGGAGCCCTGAATGTTGACCTGACAGAATTCCAGACCAACCTGGTGCCCTACCCCCG
CATCCACTTCCCTCTGGCCACATATGCCCCTGTCATCTCTGCTGAGAAAGCCTACCATGAACAGCTTTCT
GTAGCAGAGATCACCAATGCTTGCTTTGAGCCAGCCAACCAGATGGTGAAATGTGACCCTCGCCATGGTA
AATACATGGCTTGCTGCCTGTTGTACCGTGGTGACGTGGTTCCCAAAGATGTCAATGCTGCCATTGCCAC
CATCAAAACCAAGCGCAGCATCCAGTTTGTGGATTGGTGCCCCACTGGCTTCAAGGTTGGCATCAACTAC
CAGCCTCCCACTGTGGTGCCTGGTGGAGACCTGGCCAAGGTACAGAGAGCTGTGTGCATGCTGAGCAACA
CCACAGCCATTGCTGAGGCCTGGGCTCGCCTGGACCACAAGTTTGACCTGATGTATGCCAAGCGTGCCTT
TGTTCACTGGTACGTGGGTGAGGGGATGGAGGAAGGCGAGTTTTCAGAGGCCCGTGAAGATATGGCTGCC
CTTGAGAAGGATTATGAGGAGGTTGGTGTGGATTCTGTTGAAGGAGAGGGTGAGGAAGAAGGAGAGGAAT
ACTAAGGATCCGCGGCCGCATAGATAACTGATCCAGTGTGCTGGAATTAATTCGCTGTCTGCGAGGGCCA
GCTGTTGGGGTGAGTACTCCCTCTCAAAAGCGGGCATGACTTCTGCGCTAAGATTGTCAGTTTCCAAAAA
CGAGGAGGATTTGATATTCACCTGGCCCGCGGTGATGCCTTTGAGGGTGGCCGCGTCCATCTGGTCAGAA
AAGACAATCTTTTTGTTGTCAAGCTTGAGGTGTGGCAGGCTTGAGATCTGGCCATACACTTGAGTGACAA
TGACATCCACTTTGCCTTTCTCTCCACAGGTGTCCACTCCCAGGTCCAACTGCAGGTCGAGCATGCATCT
AGGGCGGCCAATTCCGCCCCTCTCCCCCCCCCCCCTCTCCCTCCCCCCCCCCTAACGTTACTGGCCGAAG
CCGCTTGGAATAAGGCCGGTGTGCGTTTGTCTATATGTTATTTTCCACCATATTGCCGTCTTTTGGCAAT
GTGAGGGCCCGGAAACCTGGCCCTGTCTTCTTGACGAGCATTCCTAGGGGTCTTTCCCCTCTCGCCAAAG
GAATGCAAGGTCTGTTGAATGTCGTGAAGGAAGCAGTTCCTCTGGAAGCTTCTTGAAGACAAACAACGTC
TGTAGCGACCCTTTGCAGGCAGCGGAACCCCCCACCTGGCGACAGGTGCCTCTGCGGCCAAAAGCCACGT
GTATAAGATACACCTGCAAAGGCGGCACAACCCCAGTGCCACGTTGTGAGTTGGATAGTTGTGGAAAGAG
TCAAATGGCTCTCCTCAAGCGTATTCAACAAGGGGCTGAAGGATGCCCAGAAGGTACCCCATTGTATGGG
ATCTGATCTGGGGCCTCGGTGCACATGCTTTACATGTGTTTAGTCGAGGTTAAAAAAACGTCTAGGCCCC
CCGAACCACGGGGACGTGGTTTTCCTTTGAAAAACACGATGATAAGCTTGCCACAACCCGGGATAATTCC
TGCAGCCAATATGGGATCGGCCATTGAACAAGATGGATTGCACGCAGGTTCTCCGGCCGCTTGGGTGGAG
AGGCTATTCGGCTATGACTGGGCACAACAGACAATCGGCTGCTCTGATGCCGCCGTGTTCCGGCTGTCAG
CGCAGGGGCGCCCGGTTCTTTTTGTCAAGACCGACCTGTCCGGTGCCCTGAATGAACTGCAGGACGAGGC
AGCGCGGCTATCGTGGCTGGCCACGACGGGCGTTCCTTGCGCAGCTGTGCTCGACGTTGTCACTGAAGCG
GGAAGGGACTGGCTGCTATTGGGCGAAGTGCCGGGGCAGGATCTCCTGTCATCTCACCTTGCTCCTGCCG
AGAAAGTATCCATCATGGCTGATGCAATGCGGCGGCTGCATACGCTTGATCCGGCTACCTGCCCATTCGA
CCACCAAGCGAAACATCGCATCGAGCGAGCACGTACTCGGATGGAAGCCGGTCTTGTCGATCAGGATGAT
CTGGACGAAGAGCATCAGGGGCTCGCGCCAGCCGAACTGTTCGCCAGGCTCAAGGCGCGCATGCCCGACG
GCGATGATCTCGTCGTGACCCATGGCGATGCCTGCTTGCCGAATATCATGGTGGAAAATGGCCGCTTTTC
TGGATTCATCGACTGTGGCCGGCTGGGTGTGGCGGACCGCTATCAGGACATAGCGTTGGCTACCCGTGAT
ATTGCTGAAGAGCTTGGCGGCGAATGGGCTGACCGCTTCCTCGTGCTTTACGGTATCGCCGCTCCCGATT
CGCAGCGCATCGCCTTCTATCGCCTTCTTGACGAGTTCTTCTGAGGGGATCAATTCTCTAGAGCTCGCTG
ATCAGCCTCGACTGTGCCTTCTAGTTGCCAGCCATCTGTTGTTTGCCCCTCCCCCGTGCCTTCCTTGACC
CTGGAAGGTGCCACTCCCACTGTCCTTTCCTAATAAAATGAGGAAATTGCATCGCATTGTCTGAGTAGGT
GTCATTCTATTCTGGGGGGTGGGGTGGGGCAGGACAGCAAGGGGGAGGATTGGGAAGACAATAGCAGGCA
TGCTGGGGATGCGGTGGGCTCTATGGCTTCTGAGGCGGAAAGAACCAGCTGGGGCTCGAGTGCATTCTAG
TTGTGGTTTGTCCAAACTCATCAATGTATCTTATCATGTCTGTATACCGTCGACCTCTAGCTAGAGCTTG
GCGTAATCATGGTCATAGCTGTTTCCTGTGTGAAATTGTTATCCGCTCACAATTCCACACAACATACGAG
CCGGAAGCATAAAGTGTAAAGCCTGGGGTGCCTAATGAGTGAGCTAACTCACATTAATTGCGTTGCGCTC
ACTGCCCGCTTTCCAGTCGGGAAACCTGTCGTGCCAGCTGCATTAATGAATCGGCCAACGCGCGGGGAGA
GGCGGTTTGCGTATTGGGCGCTCTTCCGCTTCCTCGCTCACTGACTCGCTGCGCTCGGTCGTTCGGCTGC
GGCGAGCGGTATCAGCTCACTCAAAGGCGGTAATACGGTTATCCACAGAATCAGGGGATAACGCAGGAAA
GAACATGTGAGCAAAAGGCCAGCAAAAGGCCAGGAACCGTAAAAAGGCCGCGTTGCTGGCGTTTTTCCAT
AGGCTCCGCCCCCCTGACGAGCATCACAAAAATCGACGCTCAAGTCAGAGGTGGCGAAACCCGACAGGAC
TATAAAGATACCAGGCGTTTCCCCCTGGAAGCTCCCTCGTGCGCTCTCCTGTTCCGACCCTGCCGCTTAC
CGGATACCTGTCCGCCTTTCTCCCTTCGGGAAGCGTGGCGCTTTCTCATAGCTCACGCTGTAGGTATCTC
AGTTCGGTGTAGGTCGTTCGCTCCAAGCTGGGCTGTGTGCACGAACCCCCCGTTCAGCCCGACCGCTGCG
CCTTATCCGGTAACTATCGTCTTGAGTCCAACCCGGTAAGACACGACTTATCGCCACTGGCAGCAGCCAC
TGGTAACAGGATTAGCAGAGCGAGGTATGTAGGCGGTGCTACAGAGTTCTTGAAGTGGTGGCCTAACTAC
GGCTACACTAGAAGAACAGTATTTGGTATCTGCGCTCTGCTGAAGCCAGTTACCTTCGGAAAAAGAGTTG
GTAGCTCTTGATCCGGCAAACAAACCACCGCTGGTAGCGGTGGTTTTTTTGTTTGCAAGCAGCAGATTAC
GCGCAGAAAAAAAGGATCTCAAGAAGATCCTTTGATCTTTTCTACGGGGTCTGACGCTCAGTGGAACGAA
AACTCACGTTAAGGGATTTTGGTCATGAGATTATCAAAAAGGATCTTCACCTAGATCCTTTTAAATTAAA
AATGAAGTTTTAAATCAATCTAAAGTATATATGAGTAAACTTGGTCTGACAGTTACCAATGCTTAATCAG
TGAGGCACCTATCTCAGCGATCTGTCTATTTCGTTCATCCATAGTTGCCTGACTCCCCGTCGTGTAGATA
ACTACGATACGGGAGGGCTTACCATCTGGCCCCAGTGCTGCAATGATACCGCGAGACCCACGCTCACCGG
CTCCAGATTTATCAGCAATAAACCAGCCAGCCGGAAGGGCCGAGCGCAGAAGTGGTCCTGCAACTTTATC
CGCCTCCATCCAGTCTATTAATTGTTGCCGGGAAGCTAGAGTAAGTAGTTCGCCAGTTAATAGTTTGCGC
AACGTTGTTGCCATTGCTACAGGCATCGTGGTGTCACGCTCGTCGTTTGGTATGGCTTCATTCAGCTCCG
GTTCCCAACGATCAAGGCGAGTTACATGATCCCCCATGTTGTGCAAAAAAGCGGTTAGCTCCTTCGGTCC
TCCGATCGTTGTCAGAAGTAAGTTGGCCGCAGTGTTATCACTCATGGTTATGGCAGCACTGCATAATTCT
CTTACTGTCATGCCATCCGTAAGATGCTTTTCTGTGACTGGTGAGTACTCAACCAAGTCATTCTGAGAAT
AGTGTATGCGGCGACCGAGTTGCTCTTGCCCGGCGTCAATACGGGATAATACCGCGCCACATAGCAGAAC
TTTAAAAGTGCTCATCATTGGAAAACGTTCTTCGGGGCGAAAACTCTCAAGGATCTTACCGCTGTTGAGA
TCCAGTTCGATGTAACCCACTCGTGCACCCAACTGATCTTCAGCATCTTTTACTTTCACCAGCGTTTCTG
GGTGAGCAAAAACAGGAAGGCAAAATGCCGCAAAAAAGGGAATAAGGGCGACACGGAAATGTTGAATACT
CATACTCTTCCTTTTTCAATATTATTGAAGCATTTATCAGGGTTATTGTCTCATGAGCGGATACATATTT
GAATGTATTTAGAAAAATAAACAAATAGGGGTTCCGCGCACATTTCCCCGAAAAGTGCCACCTGACGTCG
ACGGATCGGGAGATCTCCCGATCCCCTATGGTGCACTCTCAGTACAATCTGCTCTGATGCCGCATAGTTA
AGCCAGTATCTGCTCCCTGCTTGTGTGTTGGAGGTCGCTGAGTAGTGCGCGAGCAAAATTTAAGCTACAA
CAAGGCAAGGCTTGACCGACAATTGCATGAAGAATCTGCTTAGGGTTAGGCGTTTTGCGCTGCTTCGCGA
TGTACGGGCCAGATATACGCGTT
